Addgene plasmid #86840: pJH373
Purpose: mamalian expression of AcrIIA2
Depositing lab: Joseph Bondy-Denomy. Depositing organization: University of California, San Francisco (UCSF). Publication: Inhibition of CRISPR-Cas9 with Bacteriophage Proteins. Rauch BJ, Silvis MR, Hultquist JF, Waters CS, McGregor MJ, Krogan NJ, Bondy-Denomy J. Cell. 2016 Dec 22. pii: S0092-8674(16)31683-X. doi: 10.1016/j.cell.2016.12.009. PubMed 28041849.
Backbone
  Vector backbone: pcDNA3.1(+)
  Vector type: Mammalian Expression
Growth in bacteria
  Bacterial resistance: Ampicillin, 100 μg/mL
  Growth temperature: 37°C
  Growth strain: DH5alpha
  Copy number: High Copy
Gene/Insert
  Gene/Insert name: acrIIA2 (alt name: LMOG_03147)
  Species: Listeria monocytogenes
  Promoter: CMV
  Cloning method: Gibson Cloning
  Sequencing primers: 5′ CMV-F; 3′ BGH-Rev
Terms and licenses: Academic/Nonprofit Terms; Industry Terms: Not Available to Industry
How to cite: pJH373 was a gift from Joseph Bondy-Denomy (Addgene plasmid # 86840 ; http://n2t.net/addgene:86840 ; RRID:Addgene_86840)
