[The description below was written by a language model from this plasmid's Addgene catalogue record and pLannotate feature annotations shown in this document.]
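Description:
pJH373 is a mammalian expression plasmid built on the pcDNA3.1(+) backbone that carries acrIIA2 (also recorded as LMOG_03147), an anti-CRISPR gene from Listeria monocytogenes. The full sequence record is 5,792 nt. In bacteria it is maintained at high copy through a ColE1/pUC-type origin and selected with ampicillin via the β-lactamase gene and its native promoter. An f1 origin is also present, which in principle permits single-stranded DNA production.

The insert was introduced by Gibson cloning downstream of the human cytomegalovirus immediate early enhancer and promoter and upstream of the bovine growth hormone polyadenylation signal, giving strong constitutive transcription in transfected mammalian cells. A T7 promoter sits between the CMV promoter and the insert site and could support in vitro transcription. The automated feature table does not annotate the acrIIA2 coding sequence itself, but the unannotated gap between the T7 promoter and the bGH poly(A) signal matches where the catalogue places the insert. The record lists no epitope tags or localisation signals, and whether the gene was codon-optimised is not stated. A separate cassette with the SV40 early promoter, the neomycin phosphotransferase gene and the SV40 poly(A) signal allows G418 selection of stable mammalian transfectants. Short hits such as the HIV-1 LTR, ble, lacI and bom fragments appear to be partial matches to backbone sequence rather than functional elements.

The stated purpose is expression of AcrIIA2 in mammalian cells. The associated work concerns inhibition of CRISPR-Cas9 by bacteriophage proteins, so the plasmid would typically be co-delivered with Cas9 and guide RNA to test or suppress Cas9 activity.
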