Features (pLannotate 1.2.2; 19 found; start..end, strand, type, name):
     42..421     +  enhancer       CMV enhancer: human cytomegalovirus immediate early enhancer
    422..625     +  promoter       CMV promoter: human cytomegalovirus (CMV) immediate early promoter
    621..654     +  LTR            5' LTR (truncated) (fragment): truncated 5' long terminal repeat (LTR) from HIV-1
    670..688     +  promoter       T7 promoter: promoter for bacteriophage T7 RNA polymerase
   1196..1420    +  polyA_signal   bGH poly(A) signal: bovine growth hormone polyadenylation signal
   1424..1445    +  promoter       SV40 promoter (fragment): SV40 enhancer and early promoter
   1466..1894    +  rep_origin     f1 ori (sequence partly withheld): f1 bacteriophage origin of replication; arrow indicates direction of (+) strand synthesis
   1908..2237    +  promoter       SV40 promoter: SV40 enhancer and early promoter
   2304..3095    +  CDS            neo: KKA2_KLEPN - Also known as kan, nptII. Experimental evidence at protein level: Swiss-Prot protein existence level 1. Resistance to kanamycin, neomycin, paromomycin, ribostamycin, butirosin and gentamicin B. From Klebsiella pneumoniae.
   3119..3277    +  CDS            ble (fragment): BLE_KLEPN - Experimental evidence at protein level: Swiss-Prot protein existence level 1. Binding protein with a strong affinity to the bleomycin family of antibiotics. Binds to CL990; an antimitotic-antibiotic compound. From Klebsiella pneumoniae.
   3272..3393    +  polyA_signal   SV40 poly(A) signal: SV40 polyadenylation signal
   3466..3482    -  protein_bind   lac operator: The lac repressor binds to the lac operator to inhibit transcription in E. coli. This inhibition can be relieved by adding lactose or isopropyl-β-D-thiogalactopyranoside (IPTG). lac repressor encoded by lacI
   3490..3520    -  promoter       lac promoter: promoter for the E. coli lac operon
   3535..3556    -  protein_bind   CAP binding site: CAP binding activates transcription in the presence of cAMP. E. coli catabolite activator protein
   3569..3661    -  CDS            lacI (fragment): lac repressor; lacI; The lac repressor binds to the lac operator to inhibit transcription in E. coli. This inhibition can be relieved by adding lactose or isopropyl-β-D-thiogalactopyranoside (IPTG).
   3844..4432    -  rep_origin     ori: high-copy-number ColE1/pMB1/pBR322/pUC origin of replication
   4603..5463    -  CDS            AmpR: β-lactamase; bla; confers resistance to ampicillin, carbenicillin, and related antibiotics
   5464..5568    -  promoter       AmpR promoter: bla
   5627..5679    -  misc_feature   bom (fragment): basis of mobility region from pBR322
>Addgene plasmid #86840 | pJH373 | addgene full sequence | sequence record 172909 | Addgene NGS Result
TTTTGCGCTGCTTCGCGATGTACGGGCCAGATATACGCGTTGACATTGATTATTGACTAGTTATTAATAG
TAATCAATTACGGGGTCATTAGTTCATAGCCCATATATGGAGTTCCGCGTTACATAACTTACGGTAAATG
GCCCGCCTGGCTGACCGCCCAACGACCCCCGCCCATTGACGTCAATAATGACGTATGTTCCCATAGTAAC
GCCAATAGGGACTTTCCATTGACGTCAATGGGTGGAGTATTTACGGTAAACTGCCCACTTGGCAGTACAT
CAAGTGTATCATATGCCAAGTACGCCCCCTATTGACGTCAATGACGGTAAATGGCCCGCCTGGCATTATG
CCCAGTACATGACCTTATGGGACTTTCCTACTTGGCAGTACATCTACGTATTAGTCATCGCTATTACCAT
GGTGATGCGGTTTTGGCAGTACATCAATGGGCGTGGATAGCGGTTTGACTCACGGGGATTTCCAAGTCTC
CACCCCATTGACGTCAATGGGAGTTTGTTTTGGCACCAAAATCAACGGGACTTTCCAAAATGTCGTAACA
ACTCCGCCCCATTGACGCAAATGGGCGGTAGGCGTGTACGGTGGGAGGTCTATATAAGCAGAGCTCTCTG
GCTAACTAGAGAACCCACTGCTTACTGGCTTATCGAAATTAATACGACTCACTATAGGGAGACCCAAGCT
GGCTAGCGTTTAAACTTAAGCTTGGTACCGAGCTCGGATCCGCCACCATGACGCTGACCCGCGCTCAGAA
AAAATACGCCGAGGCGATGCATGAGTTTATCAATATGGTTGATGACTTTGAAGAATCAACGCCTGACTTT
GCAAAAGAGGTTCTGCACGACTCCGACTATGTGGTCATTACAAAAAACGAGAAATATGCCGTGGCACTCT
GTAGTCTCTCCACAGATGAATGTGAGTACGATACTAACTTGTATTTGGATGAAAAGCTCGTCGATTACAG
CACAGTTGATGTCAACGGAGTGACATATTACATCAATATAGTGGAAACAAATGACATAGATGATCTTGAA
ATTGCGACCGACGAGGACGAGATGAAGTCTGGAAACCAAGAGATTATTCTTAAGTCCGAACTGAAGTAAG
AATTCTGCAGATATCCAGCACAGTGGCGGCCGCTCGAGTCTAGAGGGCCCGTTTAAACCCGCTGATCAGC
CTCGACTGTGCCTTCTAGTTGCCAGCCATCTGTTGTTTGCCCCTCCCCCGTGCCTTCCTTGACCCTGGAA
GGTGCCACTCCCACTGTCCTTTCCTAATAAAATGAGGAAATTGCATCGCATTGTCTGAGTAGGTGTCATT
CTATTCTGGGGGGTGGGGTGGGGCAGGACAGCAAGGGGGAGGATTGGGAAGACAATAGCAGGCATGCTGG
GGATGCGGTGGGCTCTATGGCTTCTGAGGCGGAAAGAACCAGCTGGGGCTCTAGGGGGTATCCCC
[124 nt withheld, positions 1466-1589]
C
[91 nt withheld, positions 1591-1681]
A
[49 nt withheld, positions 1683-1731]
CCTTTGACGTTGGAGTCCACGTTCTTT
[37 nt withheld, positions 1759-1795]
ACCCTATCTCGGTCTATTCTTTTGATTTATAAGGGATTTTGCCGATTTCGGCCTATTGGTTAAAAAATGA
GCTGATTTAACAAAAATTTAACGCGAATTAATTCTGTGGAATGTGTGTCAGTTAGGGTGTGGAAAGTCCC
CAGGCTCCCCAGCAGGCAGAAGTATGCAAAGCATGCATCTCAATTAGTCAGCAACCAGGTGTGGAAAGTC
CCCAGGCTCCCCAGCAGGCAGAAGTATGCAAAGCATGCATCTCAATTAGTCAGCAACCATAGTCCCGCCC
CTAACTCCGCCCATCCCGCCCCTAACTCCGCCCAGTTCCGCCCATTCTCCGCCCCATGGCTGACTAATTT
TTTTTATTTATGCAGAGGCCGAGGCCGCCTCTGCCTCTGAGCTATTCCAGAAGTAGTGAGGAGGCTTTTT
TGGAGGCCTAGGCTTTTGCAAAAAGCTCCCGGGAGCTTGTATATCCATTTTCGGATCTGATCAAGAGACA
GGATGAGGATCGTTTCGCATGATTGAACAAGATGGATTGCACGCAGGTTCTCCGGCCGCTTGGGTGGAGA
GGCTATTCGGCTATGACTGGGCACAACAGACAATCGGCTGCTCTGATGCCGCCGTGTTCCGGCTGTCAGC
GCAGGGGCGCCCGGTTCTTTTTGTCAAGACCGACCTGTCCGGTGCCCTGAATGAACTGCAGGACGAGGCA
GCGCGGCTATCGTGGCTGGCCACGACGGGCGTTCCTTGCGCAGCTGTGCTCGACGTTGTCACTGAAGCGG
GAAGGGACTGGCTGCTATTGGGCGAAGTGCCGGGGCAGGATCTCCTGTCATCTCACCTTGCTCCTGCCGA
GAAAGTATCCATCATGGCTGATGCAATGCGGCGGCTGCATACGCTTGATCCGGCTACCTGCCCATTCGAC
CACCAAGCGAAACATCGCATCGAGCGAGCACGTACTCGGATGGAAGCCGGTCTTGTCGATCAGGATGATC
TGGACGAAGAGCATCAGGGGCTCGCGCCAGCCGAACTGTTCGCCAGGCTCAAGGCGCGCATGCCCGACGG
CGAGGATCTCGTCGTGACCCATGGCGATGCCTGCTTGCCGAATATCATGGTGGAAAATGGCCGCTTTTCT
GGATTCATCGACTGTGGCCGGCTGGGTGTGGCGGACCGCTATCAGGACATAGCGTTGGCTACCCGTGATA
TTGCTGAAGAGCTTGGCGGCGAATGGGCTGACCGCTTCCTCGTGCTTTACGGTATCGCCGCTCCCGATTC
GCAGCGCATCGCCTTCTATCGCCTTCTTGACGAGTTCTTCTGAGCGGGACTCTGGGGTTCGAAATGACCG
ACCAAGCGACGCCCAACCTGCCATCACGAGATTTCGATTCCACCGCCGCCTTCTATGAAAGGTTGGGCTT
CGGAATCGTTTTCCGGGACGCCGGCTGGATGATCCTCCAGCGCGGGGATCTCATGCTGGAGTTCTTCGCC
CACCCCAACTTGTTTATTGCAGCTTATAATGGTTACAAATAAAGCAATAGCATCACAAATTTCACAAATA
AAGCATTTTTTTCACTGCATTCTAGTTGTGGTTTGTCCAAACTCATCAATGTATCTTATCATGTCTGTAT
ACCGTCGACCTCTAGCTAGAGCTTGGCGTAATCATGGTCATAGCTGTTTCCTGTGTGAAATTGTTATCCG
CTCACAATTCCACACAACATACGAGCCGGAAGCATAAAGTGTAAAGCCTGGGGTGCCTAATGAGTGAGCT
AACTCACATTAATTGCGTTGCGCTCACTGCCCGCTTTCCAGTCGGGAAACCTGTCGTGCCAGCTGCATTA
ATGAATCGGCCAACGCGCGGGGAGAGGCGGTTTGCGTATTGGGCGCTCTTCCGCTTCCTCGCTCACTGAC
TCGCTGCGCTCGGTCGTTCGGCTGCGGCGAGCGGTATCAGCTCACTCAAAGGCGGTAATACGGTTATCCA
CAGAATCAGGGGATAACGCAGGAAAGAACATGTGAGCAAAAGGCCAGCAAAAGGCCAGGAACCGTAAAAA
GGCCGCGTTGCTGGCGTTTTTCCATAGGCTCCGCCCCCCTGACGAGCATCACAAAAATCGACGCTCAAGT
CAGAGGTGGCGAAACCCGACAGGACTATAAAGATACCAGGCGTTTCCCCCTGGAAGCTCCCTCGTGCGCT
CTCCTGTTCCGACCCTGCCGCTTACCGGATACCTGTCCGCCTTTCTCCCTTCGGGAAGCGTGGCGCTTTC
TCATAGCTCACGCTGTAGGTATCTCAGTTCGGTGTAGGTCGTTCGCTCCAAGCTGGGCTGTGTGCACGAA
CCCCCCGTTCAGCCCGACCGCTGCGCCTTATCCGGTAACTATCGTCTTGAGTCCAACCCGGTAAGACACG
ACTTATCGCCACTGGCAGCAGCCACTGGTAACAGGATTAGCAGAGCGAGGTATGTAGGCAGTGCTACAGA
GTTCTTGAAGTGGTGGCCTAACTACGGCTACACTAGAAGAACAGTATTTGGTATCTGCGCTCTGCTGAAG
CCAGTTACCTTCGGAAAAAGAGTTGGTAGCTCTTGATCCGGCAAACAAACCACCGCTGGTAGCGGTGGTT
TTTTTGTTTGCAAGCAGCAGATTACGCGCAGAAAAAAAGGATCTCAAGAAGATCCTTTGATCTTTTCTAC
GGGGTCTGACGCTCAGTGGAACGAAAACTCACGTTAAGGGATTTTGGTCATGAGATTATCAAAAAGGATC
TTCACCTAGATCCTTTTAAATTAAAAATGAAGTTTTAAATCAATCTAAAGTATATATGAGTAAACTTGGT
CTGACAGTTACCAATGCTTAATCAGTGAGGCACCTATCTCAGCGATCTGTCTATTTCGTTCATCCATAGT
TGCCTGACTCCCCGTCGTGTAGATAACTACGATACGGGAGGGCTTACCATCTGGCCCCAGTGCTGCAATG
ATACCGCGAGACCCACGCTCACCGGCTCCAGATTTATCAGCAATAAACCAGCCAGCCGGAAGGGCCGAGC
GCAGAAGTGGTCCTGCAACTTTATCCGCCTCCATCCAGTCTATTAATTGTTGCCGGGAAGCTAGAGTAAG
TAGTTCGCCAGTTAATAGTTTGCGCAACGTTGTTGCCATTGCTACAGGCATCGTGGTGTCACGCTCGTCG
TTTGGTATGGCTTCATTCAGCTCCGGTTCCCAACGATCAAGGCGAGTTACATGATCCCCCATGTTGTGCA
AAAAAGCGGTTAGCTCCTTCGGTCCTCCGATCGTTGTCAGAAGTAAGTTGGCCGCAGTGTTATCACTCAT
GGTTATGGCAGCACTGCATAATTCTCTTACTGTCATGCCATCCGTAAGATGCTTTTCTGTGACTGGTGAG
TACTCAACCAAGTCATTCTGAGAATAGTGTATGCGGCGACCGAGTTGCTCTTGCCCGGCGTCAATACGGG
ATAATACCGCGCCACATAGCAGAACTTTAAAAGTGCTCATCATTGGAAAACGTTCTTCGGGGCGAAAACT
CTCAAGGATCTTACCGCTGTTGAGATCCAGTTCGATGTAACCCACTCGTGCACCCAACTGATCTTCAGCA
TCTTTTACTTTCACCAGCGTTTCTGGGTGAGCAAAAACAGGAAGGCAAAATGCCGCAAAAAAGGGAATAA
GGGCGACACGGAAATGTTGAATACTCATACTCTTCCTTTTTCAATATTATTGAAGCATTTATCAGGGTTA
TTGTCTCATGAGCGGATACATATTTGAATGTATTTAGAAAAATAAACAAATAGGGGTTCCGCGCACATTT
CCCCGAAAAGTGCCACCTGACGTCGACGGATCGGGAGATCTCCCGATCCCCTATGGTGCACTCTCAGTAC
AATCTGCTCTGATGCCGCATAGTTAAGCCAGTATCTGCTCCCTGCTTGTGTGTTGGAGGTCGCTGAGTAG
TGCGCGAGCAAAATTTAAGCTACAACAAGGCAAGGCTTGACCGACAATTGCATGAAGAATCTGCTTAGGG
TTAGGCG
